Addgene plasmid #170374: pAAV.U6gT28.3.hSyn.flex.H2B.RFP
Purpose: Plasmid used for Crispr/cas9 based disruption of mouse Trim28, guide targeting exon 3. Cre-inducible expression of nuclear RFP.
Depositing lab: Johan Jakobsson. Depositing organization: Lund University. Publication: Activation of endogenous retroviruses during brain development causes an inflammatory response. Jonsson ME, Garza R, Sharma Y, Petri R, Sodersten E, Johansson JG, Johansson PA, Atacho DA, Pircs K, Madsen S, Yudovich D, Ramakrishnan R, Holmberg J, Larsson J, Jern P, Jakobsson J. EMBO J. 2021 Mar 1:e106423. doi: 10.15252/embj.2020106423. PubMed 33644903.
Backbone
  Vector backbone: pAAV
  Vector type: AAV
Growth in bacteria
  Bacterial resistance: Ampicillin, 100 μg/mL
  Growth temperature: 37°C
  Growth strain: NEB Stable
  Copy number: High Copy
Gene/Insert
  Gene/Insert name: Cre inducible H2B RFP (alt name: Cre inducible H2B-mCherry)
  gRNA/shRNA sequence: GCACTCCACACAATAGCTAG
  Promoter: human Synapsin
  Cloning method: Unknown
  Sequencing primers: 5′ AGTCGTGTCGTGCCTGAGA; 3′ catagttaagaataccag
Terms and licenses: Academic/Nonprofit Terms; Industry Terms: Not Available to Industry
How to cite: pAAV.U6gT28.3.hSyn.flex.H2B.RFP was a gift from Johan Jakobsson (Addgene plasmid # 170374 ; http://n2t.net/addgene:170374 ; RRID:Addgene_170374)
