[The description below was written by a language model from this plasmid's Addgene catalogue record and pLannotate feature annotations shown in this document.]
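Description:
pAAV.U6gT28.3.hSyn.flex.H2B.RFP is an AAV transfer plasmid on a pAAV backbone that combines a CRISPR guide RNA cassette with a Cre-dependent nuclear reporter, all placed between AAV2 inverted terminal repeats so the payload can be packaged into recombinant AAV particles. In bacteria it is maintained as a high-copy plasmid through a ColE1/pUC-type origin and selected with ampicillin via the β-lactamase gene. An f1 origin and small remnants of lacZα, lacI, rop and bom are also annotated in the backbone. The record lists a recombination-deficient growth strain, a common choice for preserving ITRs.

Downstream of the first ITR, a human U6 RNA polymerase III promoter drives a guide fused to the Streptococcus pyogenes Cas9 scaffold, with the spacer directed against exon 3 of mouse Trim28. No Cas9 coding sequence is annotated, so the nuclease must be supplied separately. A second unit uses the neuron-specific human synapsin I promoter followed by a FLEX (double-inverted) cassette. Here an H2B–mCherry fusion lies in antisense orientation, flanked by opposing pairs of lox2272 and loxP sites. Cre recombinase inverts the cassette and then excises one site of each pair, locking the reading frame in the sense orientation, so that histone-tethered red fluorescence marks the nuclei of Cre-expressing neurons. A WPRE and an SV40 polyadenylation signal follow the cassette to enhance transcript stability and processing.

The construct is intended for Cas9-mediated disruption of Trim28 in mouse neurons, with labelling of transduced Cre-positive nuclei. The depositor sequence and the repository's sequencing result give the same payload annotation. They differ by a few bases in length and in how completely the ITRs are annotated, particularly the downstream one.
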