Features (pLannotate 1.2.2; 28 found; start..end, strand, type, name):
     18..128     +  repeat_region  AAV2 ITR (fragment): inverted terminal repeat of adeno-associated virus serotype 2 inverted
    195..427     +  promoter       U6 promoter: RNA polymerase III promoter for human U6 snRNA
    457..532     +  misc_RNA       gRNA scaffold: guide RNA scaffold for the Streptococcus pyogenes CRISPR/Cas9 system
    572..956     +  promoter       hSyn promoter (fragment): human synapsin I promoter; confers neuron-specific expression (Kügler et al., 2003)
    950..1091    +  promoter       hSyn promoter (fragment): human synapsin I promoter; confers neuron-specific expression (Kügler et al., 2003)
   1105..1122    +  misc_feature   MCS (fragment): pUC18/19 multiple cloning site
   1129..1162    +  protein_bind   lox2272: Cre-mediated recombination occurs in the 8-bp core sequence (GGATACTT). lox2272 sites are compatible with each other, but incompatible with loxP or loxN sites (Lee and Saito, 1988). Cre recombinase
   1163..1212    -  intron         β-globin intron (fragment): internally truncated intron from human β-globin
   1213..1246    +  protein_bind   loxP: Cre-mediated recombination occurs in the 8-bp core sequence (GCATACAT). Cre recombinase
   1266..1973    -  CDS            mCherry: mCherry is a basic (constitutively fluorescent) red fluorescent protein published in 2004, derived from Discosoma sp.. It is reported to be a very rapidly-maturing monomer with low acid sensitivity.
   1993..2369    -  CDS            H2B (fragment): human histone H2B; HIST1H2BB
   2399..2432    -  protein_bind   lox2272: Cre-mediated recombination occurs in the 8-bp core sequence (GGATACTT). lox2272 sites are compatible with each other, but incompatible with loxP or loxN sites (Lee and Saito, 1988). Cre recombinase
   2433..2482    -  intron         β-globin intron (fragment): internally truncated intron from human β-globin
   2483..2516    -  protein_bind   loxP: Cre-mediated recombination occurs in the 8-bp core sequence (GCATACAT). Cre recombinase
   2517..2541    +  misc_feature   MCS (fragment): pBluescript multiple cloning site
   2541..3129    +  misc_feature   WPRE: woodchuck hepatitis virus posttranscriptional regulatory element
   3133..3149    +  misc_feature   MCS (fragment): pUC18/19 multiple cloning site
   3150..3175    +  misc_feature   MCS (fragment): pBluescript multiple cloning site
   3177..3311    +  polyA_signal   SV40 poly(A) signal: SV40 polyadenylation signal
   3374..3484    -  repeat_region  AAV2 ITR (fragment): inverted terminal repeat of adeno-associated virus serotype 2 inverted
   3508..3565    -  CDS            lacI (fragment): lac repressor; lacI; The lac repressor binds to the lac operator to inhibit transcription in E. coli. This inhibition can be relieved by adding lactose or isopropyl-β-D-thiogalactopyranoside (IPTG).
   3748..4336    -  rep_origin     ori: high-copy-number ColE1/pMB1/pBR322/pUC origin of replication
   4507..5367    -  CDS            AmpR: β-lactamase; bla; confers resistance to ampicillin, carbenicillin, and related antibiotics
   5368..5472    -  promoter       AmpR promoter: bla
   5567..5602    +  CDS            rop (fragment): Rop protein, which maintains plasmids at low copy number; rop
   5704..5803    +  misc_feature   bom (fragment): basis of mobility region from pBR322
   5804..6259    -  rep_origin     f1 ori (sequence partly withheld): f1 bacteriophage origin of replication; arrow indicates direction of (+) strand synthesis
   6267..6338    -  CDS            lacZα (fragment): LacZα fragment of β-galactosidase; lacZ fragment
>Addgene plasmid #170374 | pAAV.U6gT28.3.hSyn.flex.H2B.RFP | depositor full sequence | sequence record 330338 | pAAV.U6gT28.3.hSyn.flex.H2B.RFP sequence 6342 bps
GGGGGGGGGGGGGGGGGGTTGGCCACTCCCTCTCTGCGCGCTCGCTCGCTCACTGAGGCCGGGCGACCAA
AGGTCGCCCGACGCCCGGGCTTTGCCCGGGCGGCCTCAGTGAGCGAGCGAGCGCGCAGAGAGGGAGTGGC
CAACTCCATCACTAGGGGTTCCTCAGATCGGGCTGCAGGAATTGGCCGCTCTAGATTTCCCATGATTCCT
TCATATTTGCATATACGATACAAGGCTGTTAGAGAGATAATTAGAATTAATTTGACTGTAAACACAAAGA
TATTAGTACAAAATACGTGACGTAGAAAGTAATAATTTCTTGGGTAGTTTGCAGTTTTAAAATTATGTTT
TAAAATGGACTATCATATGCTTACCGTAACTTGAAAGTATTTCGATTTCTTGGCTTTATATATCTTGTGG
AAAGGACGAAACACCGGCACTCCACACAATAGCTAGGTTTTAGAGCTAGAAATAGCAAGTTAAAATAAGG
CTAGTCCGTTATCAACTTGAAAAAGTGGCACCGAGTCGGTGCTTTTTTTCTAGACTCTAGCTGCAGAGGG
ACCTGCGTATGAGTGCAAGTGGGTTTTAGGACCAGGATGAGGCGGGGTGGGGGTGCCTACCTGACGACCG
ACCCCGACCCACTGGACAAGCACCCAACCCCCATTCCCCAAATTGCGCATCCCCTATCAGAGAGGGGGAG
GGGAAACAGGATGCGGCGAGGCGCGTGCGCACTGCCAGCTTCAGCACCGCGGACAGTGCCTTCGCCCCCG
CCTGGCGGCGCGCGCCACCGCCGCCTCAGCACTGAAGGCGCGCTGACGTCACTCGCCGGTCCCCCGCAAA
CTCCCCTTCCCGGCCACCTTGGTCGCGTCCGCGCCGCCGCCGGCCCAGCCGGACCGCACCACGCGAGGCG
CGAGATAGGGGGGCACGGGCGCGACCATCTGCGCTGCGGCGCCGGCCCAGCCGGACCGCACCACGCGAGG
CGCGAGATAGGGGGGCACGGGCGCGACCATCTGCGCTGCGGCGCCGGCGACTCAGCGCTGCCTCAGTCTG
CGGTGGGCAGCGGAGGAGTCGTGTCGTGCCTGAGAGCGCAGTCGAGAAGGTACCGGATCCTCTAGAGTCG
ACTCCGGAATAACTTCGTATAGGATACTTTATACGAAGTTATGCAGAATGGTAGCTGGATTGTAGCTGCT
ATTAGCAATATGAAACCTCTTAATAACTTCGTATAGCATACATTATACGAAGTTATGGCGCGCCATACTA
GTTTACTTGTACAGCTCGTCCATGCCGCCGGTGGAGTGGCGGCCCTCGGCGCGTTCGTACTGTTCCACGA
TGGTGTAGTCCTCGTTGTGGGAGGTGATGTCCAACTTGATGTTGACGTTGTAGGCGCCGGGCAGCTGCAC
GGGCTTCTTGGCCTTGTAGGTGGTCTTGACCTCAGCGTCGTAGTGGCCGCCGTCCTTCAGCTTCAGCCTC
TGCTTGATCTCGCCCTTCAGGGCGCCGTCCTCGGGGTACATCCGCTCGGAGGAGGCCTCCCAGCCCATGG
TCTTCTTCTGCATTACGGGGCCGTCGGAGGGGAAGTTGGTGCCGCGCAGCTTCACCTTGTAGATGAACTC
GCCGTCCTGCAGGGAGGAGTCCTGGGTCACGGTCACCACGCCGCCGTCCTCGAAGTTCATCACGCGCTCC
CACTTGAAGCCCTCGGGGAAGGACAGCTTCAAGTAGTCGGGGATGTCGGCGGGGTGCTTCACGTAGGCCT
TGGAGCCGTACATGAACTGAGGGGACAGGATGTCCCAGGCGAAGGGCAGGGGGCCACCCTTGGTCACCTT
CAGCTTGGCGGTCTGGGTGCCCTCGTAGGGGCGGCCCTCGCCCTCGCCCTCGATCTCGAACTCGTGGCCG
TTCACGGAGCCCTCCATGTGCACCTTGAAGCGCATGAACTCCTTGATGATGGCCATGTTATCCTCCTCGC
CCTTGCTCACCATGGTGGCGACCGGTGGATCCTTAGAGCTAGTGTACTTGGTAACTGCCTTAGTGCCCTC
GGACACAGCATGCTTAGCCAGCTCCCCAGGCAGCAGCAGGCGCACAGCCGTCTGAATCTCCCTGGAGGTG
ATGGTCGAGCGCTTATTGTAGTGAGCCAGGCGAGAAGCCTCGCCCGCGATGCGCTCGAAGATGTCGTTGA
CGAAGGAGTTCATGATCCCCATGGCCTTGGATGAGATGCCGGTGTCGGGGTGGACCTGCTTCAGAACCTT
GTACACATAGATAGAATAGCTCTCCTTGCGGCTGCGCTTACGCTTCTTACCATCCTTCTTCTGCGCCTTA
GTGATAGCCTTCTTAGAACCCTTTTTAGGGGCTGGAGCAGACTTAGAGGGTTCAGGCATGGTGGCGGTAC
CGGTGGATCCTTGCTAGCATAACTTCGTATAAAGTATCCTATACGAAGTTATTTGCCTTAACCCAGAAAT
TATCACTGTTATTCTTTAGAATGGTGCAAAGAATAACTTCGTATAATGTATGCTATACGAAGTTATGAAT
TCGATATCAAGCTTATCGATAATCAACCTCTGGATTACAAAATTTGTGAAAGATTGACTGGTATTCTTAA
CTATGTTGCTCCTTTTACGCTATGTGGATACGCTGCTTTAATGCCTTTGTATCATGCTATTGCTTCCCGT
ATGGCTTTCATTTTCTCCTCCTTGTATAAATCCTGGTTGCTGTCTCTTTATGAGGAGTTGTGGCCCGTTG
TCAGGCAACGTGGCGTGGTGTGCACTGTGTTTGCTGACGCAACCCCCACTGGTTGGGGCATTGCCACCAC
CTGTCAGCTCCTTTCCGGGACTTTCGCTTTCCCCCTCCCTATTGCCACGGCGGAACTCATCGCCGCCTGC
CTTGCCCGCTGCTGGACAGGGGCTCGGCTGTTGGGCACTGACAATTCCGTGGTGTTGTCGGGGAAATCAT
CGTCCTTTCCTTGGCTGCTCGCCTATGTTGCCACCTGGATTCTGCGCGGGACGTCCTTCTGCTACGTCCC
TTCGGCCCTCAATCCAGCGGACCTTCCTTCCCGCGGCCTGCTGCCGGCTCTGCGGCCTCTTCCGCGTCTT
CGCCTTCGCCCTCAGACGAGTCGGATCTCCCTTTGGGCCGCCTCCCCGCCTGGAATTCGAGCTCGGTACA
GCTTATCGATACCGTCGACTTCGAGCAACTTGTTTATTGCAGCTTATAATGGTTACAAATAAAGCAATAG
CATCACAAATTTCACAAATAAAGCATTTTTTTCACTGCATTCTAGTTGTGGTTTGTCCAAACTCATCAAT
GTATCTTATCATGTCTGGATCGTCTAGCATCGAAGATCCCCCGATCTGAGGAACCCCTAGTGATGGAGTT
GGCCACTCCCTCTCTGCGCGCTCGCTCGCTCACTGAGGCCGCCCGGGCAAAGCCCGGGCGTCGGGCGACC
TTTGGTCGCCCGGCCTCAGTGAGCGAGCGAGCGCGCAGAGAGGGAGTGGCCAACCCCCCCCCCCCCCCCC
CTGCAGCCCAGCTGCATTAATGAATCGGCCAACGCGCGGGGAGAGGCGGTTTGCGTATTGGGCGCTCTTC
CGCTTCCTCGCTCACTGACTCGCTGCGCTCGGTCGTTCGGCTGCGGCGAGCGGTATCAGCTCACTCAAAG
GCGGTAATACGGTTATCCACAGAATCAGGGGATAACGCAGGAAAGAACATGTGAGCAAAAGGCCAGCAAA
AGGCCAGGAACCGTAAAAAGGCCGCGTTGCTGGCGTTTTTCCATAGGCTCCGCCCCCCTGACGAGCATCA
CAAAAATCGACGCTCAAGTCAGAGGTGGCGAAACCCGACAGGACTATAAAGATACCAGGCGTTTCCCCCT
GGAAGCTCCCTCGTGCGCTCTCCTGTTCCGACCCTGCCGCTTACCGGATACCTGTCCGCCTTTCTCCCTT
CGGGAAGCGTGGCGCTTTCTCAATGCTCACGCTGTAGGTATCTCAGTTCGGTGTAGGTCGTTCGCTCCAA
GCTGGGCTGTGTGCACGAACCCCCCGTTCAGCCCGACCGCTGCGCCTTATCCGGTAACTATCGTCTTGAG
TCCAACCCGGTAAGACACGACTTATCGCCACTGGCAGCAGCCACTGGTAACAGGATTAGCAGAGCGAGGT
ATGTAGGCGGTGCTACAGAGTTCTTGAAGTGGTGGCCTAACTACGGCTACACTAGAAGGACAGTATTTGG
TATCTGCGCTCTGCTGAAGCCAGTTACCTTCGGAAAAAGAGTTGGTAGCTCTTGATCCGGCAAACAAACC
ACCGCTGGTAGCGGTGGTTTTTTTGTTTGCAAGCAGCAGATTACGCGCAGAAAAAAAGGATCTCAAGAAG
ATCCTTTGATCTTTTCTACGGGGTCTGACGCTCAGTGGAACGAAAACTCACGTTAAGGGATTTTGGTCAT
GAGATTATCAAAAAGGATCTTCACCTAGATCCTTTTAAATTAAAAATGAAGTTTTAAATCAATCTAAAGT
ATATATGAGTAAACTTGGTCTGACAGTTACCAATGCTTAATCAGTGAGGCACCTATCTCAGCGATCTGTC
TATTTCGTTCATCCATAGTTGCCTGACTCCCCGTCGTGTAGATAACTACGATACGGGAGGGCTTACCATC
TGGCCCCAGTGCTGCAATGATACCGCGAGACCCACGCTCACCGGCTCCAGATTTATCAGCAATAAACCAG
CCAGCCGGAAGGGCCGAGCGCAGAAGTGGTCCTGCAACTTTATCCGCCTCCATCCAGTCTATTAATTGTT
GCCGGGAAGCTAGAGTAAGTAGTTCGCCAGTTAATAGTTTGCGCAACGTTGTTGCCATTGCTACAGGCAT
CGTGGTGTCACGCTCGTCGTTTGGTATGGCTTCATTCAGCTCCGGTTCCCAACGATCAAGGCGAGTTACA
TGATCCCCCATGTTGTGCAAAAAAGCGGTTAGCTCCTTCGGTCCTCCGATCGTTGTCAGAAGTAAGTTGG
CCGCAGTGTTATCACTCATGGTTATGGCAGCACTGCATAATTCTCTTACTGTCATGCCATCCGTAAGATG
CTTTTCTGTGACTGGTGAGTACTCAACCAAGTCATTCTGAGAATAGTGTATGCGGCGACCGAGTTGCTCT
TGCCCGGCGTCAATACGGGATAATACCGCGCCACATAGCAGAACTTTAAAAGTGCTCATCATTGGAAAAC
GTTCTTCGGGGCGAAAACTCTCAAGGATCTTACCGCTGTTGAGATCCAGTTCGATGTAACCCACTCGTGC
ACCCAACTGATCTTCAGCATCTTTTACTTTCACCAGCGTTTCTGGGTGAGCAAAAACAGGAAGGCAAAAT
GCCGCAAAAAAGGGAATAAGGGCGACACGGAAATGTTGAATACTCATACTCTTCCTTTTTCAATATTATT
GAAGCATTTATCAGGGTTATTGTCTCATGAGCGGATACATATTTGAATGTATTTAGAAAAATAAACAAAT
AGGGGTTCCGCGCACATTTCCCCGAAAAGTGCCACCTGACGTCTAAGAAACCATTATTATCATGACATTA
ACCTATAAAAATAGGCGTATCACGAGGCCCTTTCGTCTCGCGCGTTTCGGTGATGACGGTGAAAACCTCT
GACACATGCAGCTCCCGGAGACGGTCACAGCTTGTCTGTAAGCGGATGCCGGGAGCAGACAAGCCCGTCA
GGGCGCGTCAGCGGGTGTTGGCGGGTGTCGGGGCTGGCTTAACTATGCGGCATCAGAGCAGATTGTACTG
AGAGTGCACCATATGCGGTGTGAAATACCGCACAGATGCGTAAGGAGAAAATACCGCATCAGGAAATTGT
AAACGTTAATATTTTGTTAAAATTCGCGTTAAATTTTTGTTAAATCAGCTCATTTTTTAACCAATAGGCC
GAAATCGGCAAAATCCCTTATAAATCAAAAGAATAGACCGAGATAGGGTTGAGTGTTGTTCCAGTTTGGA
ACAAGAGTCCACTATTAAAGAACGTGGACTCCAACGTCAAAGG
[49 nt withheld, positions 5994-6042]
T
[91 nt withheld, positions 6044-6134]
G
[124 nt withheld, positions 6136-6259]
CGCGCCATTCGCCATTCAGGCTACGCAACTGTTGGGAAGGGCGATCGGTGCGGGCCTCTTCGCTATTACG
CCAGCTGGCTGCA
