Features (pLannotate 1.2.2; 28 found; start..end, strand, type, name):
     51..163     -  repeat_region  AAV2 ITR (fragment): inverted terminal repeat of adeno-associated virus serotype 2 inverted
    195..427     +  promoter       U6 promoter: RNA polymerase III promoter for human U6 snRNA
    457..532     +  misc_RNA       gRNA scaffold: guide RNA scaffold for the Streptococcus pyogenes CRISPR/Cas9 system
    572..956     +  promoter       hSyn promoter (fragment): human synapsin I promoter; confers neuron-specific expression (Kügler et al., 2003)
    950..1091    +  promoter       hSyn promoter (fragment): human synapsin I promoter; confers neuron-specific expression (Kügler et al., 2003)
   1105..1122    +  misc_feature   MCS (fragment): pUC18/19 multiple cloning site
   1129..1162    +  protein_bind   lox2272: Cre-mediated recombination occurs in the 8-bp core sequence (GGATACTT). lox2272 sites are compatible with each other, but incompatible with loxP or loxN sites (Lee and Saito, 1988). Cre recombinase
   1163..1212    -  intron         β-globin intron (fragment): internally truncated intron from human β-globin
   1213..1246    +  protein_bind   loxP: Cre-mediated recombination occurs in the 8-bp core sequence (GCATACAT). Cre recombinase
   1266..1973    -  CDS            mCherry: mCherry is a basic (constitutively fluorescent) red fluorescent protein published in 2004, derived from Discosoma sp.. It is reported to be a very rapidly-maturing monomer with low acid sensitivity.
   1993..2369    -  CDS            H2B (fragment): human histone H2B; HIST1H2BB
   2399..2432    -  protein_bind   lox2272: Cre-mediated recombination occurs in the 8-bp core sequence (GGATACTT). lox2272 sites are compatible with each other, but incompatible with loxP or loxN sites (Lee and Saito, 1988). Cre recombinase
   2433..2482    -  intron         β-globin intron (fragment): internally truncated intron from human β-globin
   2483..2516    -  protein_bind   loxP: Cre-mediated recombination occurs in the 8-bp core sequence (GCATACAT). Cre recombinase
   2517..2541    +  misc_feature   MCS (fragment): pBluescript multiple cloning site
   2541..3129    +  misc_feature   WPRE: woodchuck hepatitis virus posttranscriptional regulatory element
   3133..3149    +  misc_feature   MCS (fragment): pUC18/19 multiple cloning site
   3150..3175    +  misc_feature   MCS (fragment): pBluescript multiple cloning site
   3177..3311    +  polyA_signal   SV40 poly(A) signal: SV40 polyadenylation signal
   3339..3377    +  repeat_region  AAV2 ITR (fragment): inverted terminal repeat of adeno-associated virus serotype 2 inverted
   3510..3563    -  CDS            lacI (fragment): lac repressor; lacI; The lac repressor binds to the lac operator to inhibit transcription in E. coli. This inhibition can be relieved by adding lactose or isopropyl-β-D-thiogalactopyranoside (IPTG).
   3746..4334    -  rep_origin     ori: high-copy-number ColE1/pMB1/pBR322/pUC origin of replication
   4505..5365    -  CDS            AmpR: β-lactamase; bla; confers resistance to ampicillin, carbenicillin, and related antibiotics
   5366..5470    -  promoter       AmpR promoter: bla
   5565..5600    +  CDS            rop (fragment): Rop protein, which maintains plasmids at low copy number; rop
   5702..5801    +  misc_feature   bom (fragment): basis of mobility region from pBR322
   5829..6257    -  rep_origin     f1 ori (sequence partly withheld): f1 bacteriophage origin of replication; arrow indicates direction of (+) strand synthesis
   6261..6327    -  CDS            lacZα (fragment): LacZα fragment of β-galactosidase; lacZ fragment
>Addgene plasmid #170374 | pAAV.U6gT28.3.hSyn.flex.H2B.RFP | addgene full sequence | sequence record 345050 | Addgene NGS Result
GGGGGGGGGGGGGSSRRVYSCMYCMCYHSSKSYYYSYSMSCYCSCYCSCKCACTGAGGCCGCCCGGGCAA
AGCCCGGGCGTCGGGCGACCTTTGGTCGCCCGGCCTCAGTGAGCGAGCGAGCGCGCAGAGAGGGAGTGGC
CAACTCCATCACTAGGGGTTCCTCAGATCGGGCTGCAGGAATTGGCCGCTCTAGATTTCCCATGATTCCT
TCATATTTGCATATACGATACAAGGCTGTTAGAGAGATAATTAGAATTAATTTGACTGTAAACACAAAGA
TATTAGTACAAAATACGTGACGTAGAAAGTAATAATTTCTTGGGTAGTTTGCAGTTTTAAAATTATGTTT
TAAAATGGACTATCATATGCTTACCGTAACTTGAAAGTATTTCGATTTCTTGGCTTTATATATCTTGTGG
AAAGGACGAAACACCGGCACTCCACACAATAGCTAGGTTTTAGAGCTAGAAATAGCAAGTTAAAATAAGG
CTAGTCCGTTATCAACTTGAAAAAGTGGCACCGAGTCGGTGCTTTTTTTCTAGACTCTAGCTGCAGAGGG
ACCTGCGTATGAGTGCAAGTGGGTTTTAGGACCAGGATGAGGCGGGGTGGGGGTGCCTACCTGACGACCG
ACCCCGACCCACTGGACAAGCACCCAACCCCCATTCCCCAAATTGCGCATCCCCTATCAGAGAGGGGGAG
GGGAAACAGGATGCGGCGAGGCGCGTGCGCACTGCCAGCTTCAGCACCGCGGACAGTGCCTTCGCCCCCG
CCTGGCGGCGCGCGCCACCGCCGCCTCAGCACTGAAGGCGCGCTGACGTCACTCGCCGGTCCCCCGCAAA
CTCCCCTTCCCGGCCACCTTGGTCGCGTCCGCGCCGCCGCCGGCCCAGCCGGACCGCACCACGCGAGGCG
CGAGATAGGGGGGCACGGGCGCGACCATCTGCGCTGCGGCGCCGGCCCAGCCGGACCGCACCACGCGAGG
CGCGAGATAGGGGGGCACGGGCGCGACCATCTGCGCTGCGGCGCCGGCGACTCAGCGCTGCCTCAGTCTG
CGGTGGGCAGCGGAGGAGTCGTGTCGTGCCTGAGAGCGCAGTCGAGAAGGTACCGGATCCTCTAGAGTCG
ACTCCGGAATAACTTCGTATAGGATACTTTATACGAAGTTATGCAGAATGGTAGCTGGATTGTAGCTGCT
ATTAGCAATATGAAACCTCTTAATAACTTCGTATAGCATACATTATACGAAGTTATGGCGCGCCATACTA
GTTTACTTGTACAGCTCGTCCATGCCGCCGGTGGAGTGGCGGCCCTCGGCGCGTTCGTACTGTTCCACGA
TGGTGTAGTCCTCGTTGTGGGAGGTGATGTCCAACTTGATGTTGACGTTGTAGGCGCCGGGCAGCTGCAC
GGGCTTCTTGGCCTTGTAGGTGGTCTTGACCTCAGCGTCGTAGTGGCCGCCGTCCTTCAGCTTCAGCCTC
TGCTTGATCTCGCCCTTCAGGGCGCCGTCCTCGGGGTACATCCGCTCGGAGGAGGCCTCCCAGCCCATGG
TCTTCTTCTGCATTACGGGGCCGTCGGAGGGGAAGTTGGTGCCGCGCAGCTTCACCTTGTAGATGAACTC
GCCGTCCTGCAGGGAGGAGTCCTGGGTCACGGTCACCACGCCGCCGTCCTCGAAGTTCATCACGCGCTCC
CACTTGAAGCCCTCGGGGAAGGACAGCTTCAAGTAGTCGGGGATGTCGGCGGGGTGCTTCACGTAGGCCT
TGGAGCCGTACATGAACTGAGGGGACAGGATGTCCCAGGCGAAGGGCAGGGGGCCACCCTTGGTCACCTT
CAGCTTGGCGGTCTGGGTGCCCTCGTAGGGGCGGCCCTCGCCCTCGCCCTCGATCTCGAACTCGTGGCCG
TTCACGGAGCCCTCCATGTGCACCTTGAAGCGCATGAACTCCTTGATGATGGCCATGTTATCCTCCTCGC
CCTTGCTCACCATGGTGGCGACCGGTGGATCCTTAGAGCTAGTGTACTTGGTAACTGCCTTAGTGCCCTC
GGACACAGCATGCTTAGCCAGCTCCCCAGGCAGCAGCAGGCGCACAGCCGTCTGAATCTCCCTGGAGGTG
ATGGTCGAGCGCTTATTGTAGTGAGCCAGGCGAGAAGCCTCGCCCGCGATGCGCTCGAAGATGTCGTTGA
CGAAGGAGTTCATGATCCCCATGGCCTTGGATGAGATGCCGGTGTCGGGGTGGACCTGCTTCAGAACCTT
GTACACATAGATAGAATAGCTCTCCTTGCGGCTGCGCTTACGCTTCTTACCATCCTTCTTCTGCGCCTTA
GTGATAGCCTTCTTAGAACCCTTTTTAGGGGCTGGAGCAGACTTAGAGGGTTCAGGCATGGTGGCGGTAC
CGGTGGATCCTTGCTAGCATAACTTCGTATAAAGTATCCTATACGAAGTTATTTGCCTTAACCCAGAAAT
TATCACTGTTATTCTTTAGAATGGTGCAAAGAATAACTTCGTATAATGTATGCTATACGAAGTTATGAAT
TCGATATCAAGCTTATCGATAATCAACCTCTGGATTACAAAATTTGTGAAAGATTGACTGGTATTCTTAA
CTATGTTGCTCCTTTTACGCTATGTGGATACGCTGCTTTAATGCCTTTGTATCATGCTATTGCTTCCCGT
ATGGCTTTCATTTTCTCCTCCTTGTATAAATCCTGGTTGCTGTCTCTTTATGAGGAGTTGTGGCCCGTTG
TCAGGCAACGTGGCGTGGTGTGCACTGTGTTTGCTGACGCAACCCCCACTGGTTGGGGCATTGCCACCAC
CTGTCAGCTCCTTTCCGGGACTTTCGCTTTCCCCCTCCCTATTGCCACGGCGGAACTCATCGCCGCCTGC
CTTGCCCGCTGCTGGACAGGGGCTCGGCTGTTGGGCACTGACAATTCCGTGGTGTTGTCGGGGAAATCAT
CGTCCTTTCCTTGGCTGCTCGCCTATGTTGCCACCTGGATTCTGCGCGGGACGTCCTTCTGCTACGTCCC
TTCGGCCCTCAATCCAGCGGACCTTCCTTCCCGCGGCCTGCTGCCGGCTCTGCGGCCTCTTCCGCGTCTT
CGCCTTCGCCCTCAGACGAGTCGGATCTCCCTTTGGGCCGCCTCCCCGCCTGGAATTCGAGCTCGGTACA
GCTTATCGATACCGTCGACTTCGAGCAACTTGTTTATTGCAGCTTATAATGGTTACAAATAAAGCAATAG
CATCACAAATTTCACAAATAAAGCATTTTTTTCACTGCATTCTAGTTGTGGTTTGTCCAAACTCATCAAT
GTATCTTATCATGTCTGGATCGTCTAGCATCGAAGATCCCCCGATCTGAGGAACCCCTAGTGATGGAGTT
GGCCACTCCCTCTCTGCDSSCYSSMWYWMTRRWTSDGSYNNYKSKCSRRRMKMRKCRRTKTRYCTWWTCR
TGTCTGGATCGTCTAGCATCGAAGATCCCCCGATCTGAGGAACCCCTAGTGATGGAGTTGGCCACTCCCY
CYCTGCAGCCTGCATTAATGAATCGGCCAACGCGCGGGGAGAGGCGGTTTGCGTATTGGGCGCTCTTCCG
CTTCCTCGCTCACTGACTCGCTGCGCTCGGTCGTTCGGCTGCGGCGAGCGGTATCAGCTCACTCAAAGGC
GGTAATACGGTTATCCACAGAATCAGGGGATAACGCAGGAAAGAACATGTGAGCAAAAGGCCAGCAAAAG
GCCAGGAACCGTAAAAAGGCCGCGTTGCTGGCGTTTTTCCATAGGCTCCGCCCCCCTGACGAGCATCACA
AAAATCGACGCTCAAGTCAGAGGTGGCGAAACCCGACAGGACTATAAAGATACCAGGCGTTTCCCCCTGG
AAGCTCCCTCGTGCGCTCTCCTGTTCCGACCCTGCCGCTTACCGGATACCTGTCCGCCTTTCTCCCTTCG
GGAAGCGTGGCGCTTTCTCATAGCTCACGCTGTAGGTATCTCAGTTCGGTGTAGGTCGTTCGCTCCAAGC
TGGGCTGTGTGCACGAACCCCCCGTTCAGCCCGACCGCTGCGCCTTATCCGGTAACTATCGTCTTGAGTC
CAACCCGGTAAGACACGACTTATCGCCACTGGCAGCAGCCACTGGTAACAGGATTAGCAGAGCGAGGTAT
GTAGGCGGTGCTACAGAGTTCTTGAAGTGGTGGCCTAACTACGGCTACACTAGAAGAACAGTATTTGGTA
TCTGCGCTCTGCTGAAGCCAGTTACCTTCGGAAAAAGAGTTGGTAGCTCTTGATCCGGCAAACAAACCAC
CGCTGGTAGCGGTGGTTTTTTTGTTTGCAAGCAGCAGATTACGCGCAGAAAAAAAGGATCTCAAGAAGAT
CCTTTGATCTTTTCTACGGGGTCTGACGCTCAGTGGAACGAAAACTCACGTTAAGGGATTTTGGTCATGA
GATTATCAAAAAGGATCTTCACCTAGATCCTTTTAAATTAAAAATGAAGTTTTAAATCAATCTAAAGTAT
ATATGAGTAAACTTGGTCTGACAGTTACCAATGCTTAATCAGTGAGGCACCTATCTCAGCGATCTGTCTA
TTTCGTTCATCCATAGTTGCCTGACTCCCCGTCGTGTAGATAACTACGATACGGGAGGGCTTACCATCTG
GCCCCAGTGCTGCAATGATACCGCGAGACCCACGCTCACCGGCTCCAGATTTATCAGCAATAAACCAGCC
AGCCGGAAGGGCCGAGCGCAGAAGTGGTCCTGCAACTTTATCCGCCTCCATCCAGTCTATTAATTGTTGC
CGGGAAGCTAGAGTAAGTAGTTCGCCAGTTAATAGTTTGCGCAACGTTGTTGCCATTGCTACAGGCATCG
TGGTGTCACGCTCGTCGTTTGGTATGGCTTCATTCAGCTCCGGTTCCCAACGATCAAGGCGAGTTACATG
ATCCCCCATGTTGTGCAAAAAAGCGGTTAGCTCCTTCGGTCCTCCGATCGTTGTCAGAAGTAAGTTGGCC
GCAGTGTTATCACTCATGGTTATGGCAGCACTGCATAATTCTCTTACTGTCATGCCATCCGTAAGATGCT
TTTCTGTGACTGGTGAGTACTCAACCAAGTCATTCTGAGAATAGTGTATGCGGCGACCGAGTTGCTCTTG
CCCGGCGTCAATACGGGATAATACCGCGCCACATAGCAGAACTTTAAAAGTGCTCATCATTGGAAAACGT
TCTTCGGGGCGAAAACTCTCAAGGATCTTACCGCTGTTGAGATCCAGTTCGATGTAACCCACTCGTGCAC
CCAACTGATCTTCAGCATCTTTTACTTTCACCAGCGTTTCTGGGTGAGCAAAAACAGGAAGGCAAAATGC
CGCAAAAAAGGGAATAAGGGCGACACGGAAATGTTGAATACTCATACTCTTCCTTTTTCAATATTATTGA
AGCATTTATCAGGGTTATTGTCTCATGAGCGGATACATATTTGAATGTATTTAGAAAAATAAACAAATAG
GGGTTCCGCGCACATTTCCCCGAAAAGTGCCACCTGACGTCTAAGAAACCATTATTATCATGACATTAAC
CTATAAAAATAGGCGTATCACGAGGCCCTTTCGTCTCGCGCGTTTCGGTGATGACGGTGAAAACCTCTGA
CACATGCAGCTCCCGGAGACGGTCACAGCTTGTCTGTAAGCGGATGCCGGGAGCAGACAAGCCCGTCAGG
GCGCGTCAGCGGGTGTTGGCGGGTGTCGGGGCTGGCTTAACTATGCGGCATCAGAGCAGATTGTACTGAG
AGTGCACCATATGCGGTGTGAAATACCGCACAGATGCGTAAGGAGAAAATACCGCATCAGGAAATTGTAA
GCGTTAATATTTTGTTAAAATTCGCGTTAAATTTTTGTTAAATCAGCTCATTTTTTAACCAATAGGCCGA
AATCGGCAAAATCCCTTATAAATCAAAAGAATAGACCGAGATAGGGTTGAGTGTTGTTCCAGTTTGGAAC
AAGAGTCCACTATTAAAGAACGTGGACTCCAACGTCAAAGG
[49 nt withheld, positions 5992-6040]
T
[91 nt withheld, positions 6042-6132]
G
[124 nt withheld, positions 6134-6257]
CCATTCGCCATTCAGGCTGCGCAACTGTTGGGAAGGGCGATCGGTGCGGGCCTCTTCGCTATTACGCCAG
GCTGCA
